>Addgene plasmid #68818 | pCR3-FLAG-Gephyrin GC | addgene full sequence | sequence record 415333 | Addgene NGS Result
GCGCGCGTTGACATTGATTATTGACTAGTTATTAATAGTAATCAATTACGGGGTCATTAGTTCATAGCCC
ATATATGGAGTTCCGCGTTACATAACTTACGGTAAATGGCCCGCCTGGCTGACCGCCCAACGACCCCCGC
CCATTGACGTCAATAATGACGTATGTTCCCATAGTAACGCCAATAGGGACTTTCCATTGACGTCAATGGG
TGGAGTATTTACGGTAAACTGCCCACTTGGCAGTACATCAAGTGTATCATATGCCAAGTACGCCCCCTAT
TGACGTCAATGACGGTAAATGGCCCGCCTGGCATTATGCCCAGTACATGACCTTATGGGACTTTCCTACT
TGGCAGTACATCTACGTATTAGTCATCGCTATTACCATGGTGATGCGGTTTTGGCAGTACATCAATGGGC
GTGGATAGCGGTTTGACTCACGGGGATTTCCAAGTCTCCACCCCATTGACGTCAATGGGAGTTTGTTTTG
GCACCAAAATCAACGGGACTTTCCAAAATGTCGTAACAACTCCGCCCCATTGACGCAAATGGGCGGTAGG
CGTGTACGGTGGGAGGTCTATATAAGCAGAGCTCTCTGGCTAACTAGAGAACCCACTGCTTACTGGCTTA
TCGAAATTAATACGACTCACTATAGGGAGACCCAAGCTTATGGACTACAAGGACGACGACGACAAGGACT
ACAAGGACGACGACGACAAGGACTACAAGGACGACGACGACAAGGGAGCAGGAGCGACCGAGGGAATGAT
CCTCACAAACCACGACCATCAAATCCGTGTCGGAGTCCTCACAGTGAGTGATAGCTGCTTCAGGAATCTT
GCAGAAGACCGCAGTGGGATAAATCTAAAAGATCTCGTCCAGGATCCTTCTTTGTTGGGTGGGACTATAT
CAGCATACAAGATAGTACCAGATGAAATAGAAGAAATCAAGGAAACACTCATAGACTGGTGTGATGAGAA
GGAACTTAATTTGATATTAACAACTGGCGGAACAGGGTTTGCACCACGAGATGTCACTCCAGAGGCCACA
AAAGAAGTAATAGAACGGGAAGCGCCAGGGATGGCCCTGGCAATGCTGATGGGATCACTTAATGTTACAC
CTCTGGGCATGCTCTCTAGACCAGTGTGTGGAATAAGAGGGAAAACTCTGATAATTAACCTGCCTGGTAG
CAAGAAAGGATCTCAGGAATGCTTTCAGTTCATACTGCCAGCTCTACCTCATGCCATTGACCTTTTACGT
GATGCCATTGTAAAAGTAAAGGAGGTGCATGATGAACTTGAAGATTTACCTTCCCCACCACCTCCTCTTT
CTCCACCTCCTACAACTAGCCCACATAAGCAGACAGAAGACAAAGGAGTTCAGTGTGAAGAGGAGGAAGA
AGAAAAGAAAGACAGTGGCGTAGCTTCGACAGAAGATAGTTCCTCATCACATATTACTGCAGCAGCTCTT
GCTGCAAAGATTCCAGACTCCATCATTTCTCGTGGCGTTCAGGTGCTCCCACGAGACACAGCCTCCCTTA
GCACTACTCCTTCAGAGTCGCCCCGTGCCCAGGCTACATCTCGCCTCTCTACAGCTTCTTGTCCAACACC
AAAAGTCCAGTCCAGGTGCAGCAGCAAGGAGAACATTCTAAGAGCCAGTCACAGTGCTGTAGATATCACC
AAGGTGGCTAGAAGACATCGCATGTCTCCTTTTCCTCTGACGTCTTGAGGTACCGAGCTCGGATCCACTA
GTAACGGCCGCCAGTGTGCTGGAATTCTGCAGATATCCATCACACTGGCGGCCGCTCGAGCATGCATCTA
GAGGGCCCTATTCTATAGTGTCACCTAAATGCTAGAGCTCGCTGATCAGCCTCGACTGTGCCTTCTAGTT
GCCAGCCATCTGTTGTTTGCCCCTCCCCCGTGCCTTCCTTGACCCTGGAAGGTGCCACTCCCACTGTCCT
TTCCTAATAAAATGAGGAAATTGCATCGCATTGTCTGAGTAGGTGTCATTCTATTCTGGGGGGTGGGGTG
GGGCAGGACAGCAAGGGGGAGGATTGGGAAGACAATAGCAGGCATGCTGGGGATGCGGTGGGCTCTATGG
CTTCTGAGGCGGAAAGAACCAGTGGCGGTAATACGGTTATCCACAGAATCAGGGGATAACGCAGGAAAGA
ACATGTGAGCAAAAGGCCAGCAAAAGGCCAGGAACCGTAAAAAGGCCGCGTTGCTGGCGTTTTTCCATAG
GCTCCGCCCCCCTGACGAGCATCACAAAAATCGACGCTCAAGTCAGAGGTGGCGAAACCCGACAGGACTA
TAAAGATACCAGGCGTTTCCCCCTGGAAGCTCCCTCGTGCGCTCTCCTGTTCCGACCCTGCCGCTTACCG
GATACCTGTCCGCCTTTCTCCCTTCGGGAAGCGTGGCGCTTTCTCATAGCTCACGCTGTAGGTATCTCAG
TTCGGTGTAGGTCGTTCGCTCCAAGCTGGGCTGTGTGCACGAACCCCCCGTTCAGCCCGACCGCTGCGCC
TTATCCGGTAACTATCGTCTTGAGTCCAACCCGGTAAGACACGACTTATCGCCACTGGCAGCAGCCACTG
GTAACAGGATTAGCAGAGCGAGGTATGTAGGCGGTGCTACAGAGTTCTTGAAGTGGTGGCCTAACTACGG
CTACACTAGAAGAACAGTATTTGGTATCTGCGCTCTGCTGAAGCCAGTTACCTTCGGAAAAAGAGTTGGT
AGCTCTTGATCCGGCAAACAAACCACCGCTGGTAGCGGTGGTTTTTTTGTTTGCAAGCAGCAGATTACGC
GCAGAAAAAAAGGATCTCAAGAAGATCCTTTGATCTTTTCTACGGGGTCTGACGCTCAGTGGAACGAAAA
CTCACGTTAAGGGATTTTGGTCATGAGATTATCAAAAAGGATCTTCACCTAGATCCTTTTAAATTAAAAA
TGAAGTTTTAAATCAATCTAAAGTATATATGAGTAACCTGAGGCTATGGCAGGGCCTGCCGCCCCGACGT
TGGCTGCGAGCCCTGGGCCTTCACCCGAACTTGGGGGGTGGGGTGGGGAAAAGGAAGAAACGCGGGCGTA
TTGGCCCCAATGGGGTCTCGGTGGGGTATCGACAGAGTGCCAGCCCTGGGACCGAACCCCGCGTTTATGA
ACAAACGACCCAACACCGTGCGTTTTATTCTGTCTTTTTATTGCCGTCATAGCGCGGGTTCCTTCCGGTA
TTGTCTCCTTCCGTGTTTCAGTTAGCCTCCCCCTAGGGTGGGCGAAGAACTCCAGCATGAGATCCCCGCG
CTGGAGGATCATCCAGCCGGCGTCCCGGAAAACGATTCCGAAGCCCAACCTTTCATAGAAGGCGGCGGTG
GAATCGAAATCTCGTGATGGCAGGTTGGGCGTCGCTTGGTCGGTCATTTCGAACCCCAGAGTCCCGCTCA
GAAGAACTCGTCAAGAAGGCGATAGAAGGCGATGCGCTGCGAATCGGGAGCGGCGATACCGTAAAGCACG
AGGAAGCGGTCAGCCCATTCGCCGCCAAGCTCTTCAGCAATATCACGGGTAGCCAACGCTATGTCCTGAT
AGCGGTCCGCCACACCCAGCCGGCCACAGTCGATGAATCCAGAAAAGCGGCCATTTTCCACCATGATATT
CGGCAAGCAGGCATCGCCATGGGTCACGACGAGATCCTCGCCGTCGGGCATGCTCGCCTTGAGCCTGGCG
AACAGTTCGGCTGGCGCGAGCCCCTGATGCTCTTCGTCCAGATCATCCTGATCGACAAGACCGGCTTCCA
TCCGAGTACGTGCTCGCTCGATGCGATGTTTCGCTTGGTGGTCGAATGGGCAGGTAGCCGGATCAAGCGT
ATGCAGCCGCCGCATTGCATCAGCCATGATGGATACTTTCTCGGCAGGAGCAAGGTGAGATGACAGGAGA
TCCTGCCCCGGCACTTCGCCCAATAGCAGCCAGTCCCTTCCCGCTTCAGTGACAACGTCGAGCACAGCTG
CGCAAGGAACGCCCGTCGTGGCCAGCCACGATAGCCGCGCTGCCTCGTCTTGCAGTTCATTCAGGGCACC
GGACAGGTCGGTCTTGACAAAAAGAACCGGGCGCCCCTGCGCTGACAGCCGGAACACGGCGGCATCAGAG
CAGCCGATTGTCTGTTGTGCCCAGTCATAGCCGAATAGCCTCTCCACCCAAGCGGCCGGAGAACCTGCGT
GCAATCCATCTTGTTCAATCATGCGAAACGATCCTCATCCTGTCTCTTGATCGATCTTTGCAAAAGCCTA
GGCCTCCAAAAAAGCCTCCTCACTACTTCTGGAATAGCTCAGAGGCCGAGGCGGCCTCGGCCTCTGCATA
AATAAAAAAAATTAGTCAGCCATGGGGCGGAGAATGGGCGGAACTGGGCGGAGTTAGGGGCGGGATGGGC
GGAGTTAGGGGCGGGACTATGGTTGCTGACTAATTGAGATGCATGCTTTGCATACTTCTGCCTGCTGGGG
AGCCTGGGGACTTTCCACACCTGGTTGCTGACTAATTGAGATGCATGCTTTGCATACTTCTGCCTGCTGG
GGAGCCTGGGGACTTTCCACACCCTAACTGACACACATTCCACAGCTGGTTCTTTCCGCCTCAGGACTCT
TCCTTTTTCAATAAATCAATCTAAAGTATATATGAGTAAACTTGGTCTGACAGTTACCAATGCTTAATCA
GTGAGGCACCTATCTCAGCGATCTGTCTATTTCGTTCATCCATAGTTGCCTGACTCCCCGTCGTGTAGAT
AACTACGATACGGGAGGGCTTACCATCTGGCCCCAGTGCTGCAATGATACCGCGAGACCCACGCTCACCG
GCTCCAGATTTATCAGCAATAAACCAGCCAGCCGGAAGGGCCGAGCGCAGAAGTGGTCCTGCAACTTTAT
CCGCCTCCATCCAGTCTATTAATTGTTGCCGGGAAGCTAGAGTAAGTAGTTCGCCAGTTAATAGTTTGCG
CAACGTTGTTGCCATTGCTACAGGCATCGTGGTGTCACGCTCGTCGTTTGGTATGGCTTCATTCAGCTCC
GGTTCCCAACGATCAAGGCGAGTTACATGATCCCCCATGTTGTGCAAAAAAGCGGTTAGCTCCTTCGGTC
CTCCGATCGTTGTCAGAAGTAAGTTGGCCGCAGTGTTATCACTCATGGTTATGGCAGCACTGCATAATTC
TCTTACTGTCATGCCATCCGTAAGATGCTTTTCTGTGACTGGTGAGTACTCAACCAAGTCATTCTGAGAA
TAGTGTATGCGGCGACCGAGTTGCTCTTGCCCGGCGTCAATACGGGATAATACCGCGCCACATAGCAGAA
CTTTAAAAGTGCTCATCATTGGAAAACGTTCTTCGGGGCGAAAACTCTCAAGGATCTTACCGCTGTTGAG
ATCCAGTTCGATGTAACCCACTCGTGCACCCAACTGATCTTCAGCATCTTTTACTTTCACCAGCGTTTCT
GGGTGAGCAAAAACAGGAAGGCAAAATGCCGCAAAAAAGGGAATAAGGGCGACACGGAAATGTTGAATAC
TCATATCTTCCTTTTTCAATATTATTGAAGCATTTATCAGGGTTATTGTCTCATGAGCGGATACATATTT
GAATGTATTTAGAAAAATAAACAAATAGGGGTTCCGCGCACATTTCCCCGAAAAGTGCCACCTG
[124 nt withheld, positions 5665-5788]
C
[91 nt withheld, positions 5790-5880]
A
[49 nt withheld, positions 5882-5930]
CCTTTGACGTTGGAGTCCACGTTCTTT
[37 nt withheld, positions 5958-5994]
ACCCTATCTCGGTCTATTCTTTTGATTTATAAGGGATTTTGCCGATTTCGGCCTATTGGTTAAAAAATGA
GCTGATTTAACAAAAATTTAACGCGAATTTTAACAAAATATTAACGCTTACAATTTAC
Features (pLannotate 1.2.2; 21 found; start..end, strand, type, name):
     10..389     +  enhancer       CMV enhancer: human cytomegalovirus immediate early enhancer
    390..593     +  promoter       CMV promoter: human cytomegalovirus (CMV) immediate early promoter
    589..622     +  LTR            5' LTR (truncated) (fragment): truncated 5' long terminal repeat (LTR) from HIV-1
    638..656     +  promoter       T7 promoter: promoter for bacteriophage T7 RNA polymerase
    676..696     +  CDS            FLAG (fragment): FLAG® epitope tag, followed by an enterokinase cleavage site
    700..720     +  CDS            FLAG (fragment): FLAG® epitope tag, followed by an enterokinase cleavage site
    724..744     +  CDS            FLAG (fragment): FLAG® epitope tag, followed by an enterokinase cleavage site
    754..1725    +  CDS            GPHN (fragment): GEPH_HUMAN - Also known as GPH, KIAA1385. Experimental evidence at protein level: Swiss-Prot protein existence level 1. Has also a catalytic activity and catalyzes two steps in the biosynthesis of the molybdenum cofactor. In the first step, molybdopterin is adenylated. Subsequently, molybdate is inserted into adenylated molybdopterin and AMP is released. From Homo sapiens (Human).
   1832..1850    -  promoter       SP6 promoter: promoter for bacteriophage SP6 RNA polymerase
   1876..2100    +  polyA_signal   bGH poly(A) signal: bovine growth hormone polyadenylation signal
   2104..2122    +  promoter       SV40 promoter (fragment): SV40 enhancer and early promoter
   2232..2820    -  rep_origin     ori: high-copy-number ColE1/pMB1/pBR322/pUC origin of replication
   3042..3058    +  polyA_signal   bGH poly(A) signal (fragment): bovine growth hormone polyadenylation signal
   3149..3196    -  polyA_signal   HSV TK poly(A) signal: herpes simplex virus thymidine kinase polyadenylation signal (Cole and Stacy, 1985)
   3255..3407    -  CDS            ble (fragment): BLE_KLEPN - Experimental evidence at protein level: Swiss-Prot protein existence level 1. Binding protein with a strong affinity to the bleomycin family of antibiotics. Binds to CL990; an antimitotic-antibiotic compound. From Klebsiella pneumoniae.
   3428..4222    -  CDS            NeoR/KanR: aminoglycoside phosphotransferase from Tn5; aph(3')-II (or nptII); confers resistance to neomycin, kanamycin, and G418 (Geneticin®)
   4257..4614    -  promoter       SV40 promoter: SV40 enhancer and early promoter
   4616..4633    -  promoter       AmpR promoter (fragment): bla
   4674..5534    -  CDS            AmpR: β-lactamase; bla; confers resistance to ampicillin, carbenicillin, and related antibiotics
   5536..5638    -  promoter       AmpR promoter: bla
   5665..6093    +  rep_origin     f1 ori (sequence partly withheld): f1 bacteriophage origin of replication; arrow indicates direction of (+) strand synthesis
