[The description below was written by a language model from this plasmid's Addgene catalogue record and pLannotate feature annotations shown in this document.]
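Description:
pCR3-FLAG-Gephyrin GC is a mammalian expression plasmid of about 6.1 kb, built on the Invitrogen pCR3 backbone, that produces an N-terminally 3xFLAG-tagged fragment of rat gephyrin (Gphn). The insert is roughly 1 kb, carries no recorded mutations, and was cloned between HindIII and KpnI sites that both remain intact. The record describes it as the "GC domain" of the protein, which by the usual nomenclature would mean the N-terminal G domain plus the central C linker region without the E domain, although the exact boundaries are not stated. The automated annotation labels this coding region as a fragment matching human GPHN. That reflects the reference database entry it matched, not the catalogued species, which is rat.

Expression is driven by the human cytomegalovirus immediate early enhancer and promoter. Three tandem FLAG epitopes lie directly upstream of the gephyrin fragment, and a bovine growth hormone polyadenylation signal terminates the transcript. T7 and SP6 promoters flank the insert, serve as sequencing primer sites, and could in principle support in vitro transcription. A separate SV40 early promoter drives the Tn5 NeoR/KanR gene, ending in an HSV TK polyadenylation signal, so that transfected mammalian cells can be selected with G418. In bacteria the plasmid replicates from a high-copy ColE1/pUC-type origin and is selected with ampicillin through the β-lactamase gene. An f1 origin is also present for single-stranded DNA production. Several short annotated fragments (HIV-1 LTR, ble, partial SV40 and bGH elements) are probably backbone remnants or chance matches.

The FLAG tag allows immunodetection or immunoprecipitation of this gephyrin fragment in transfected cells. The associated publication concerns kinase- and calpain-dependent regulation of gephyrin clustering at GABAergic synapses.
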