Addgene plasmid #68818: pCR3-FLAG-Gephyrin GC
Purpose: Flag tagged mammalian expression of GC domain
Depositing lab: Shiva Tyagarajan. Depositing organization: University of Zurich. Publication: Extracellular signal-regulated kinase and glycogen synthase kinase 3beta regulate gephyrin postsynaptic aggregation and GABAergic synaptic function in a calpain-dependent mechanism. Tyagarajan SK, Ghosh H, Yevenes GE, Imanishi SY, Zeilhofer HU, Gerrits B, Fritschy JM. J Biol Chem. 2013 Apr 5;288(14):9634-47. doi: 10.1074/jbc.M112.442616. Epub 2013 Feb 13. PubMed 23408424.
Backbone
  Vector backbone: pCR3
  Backbone manufacturer: Invitrogen
  Backbone size w/o insert (bp): 5100
  Total vector size (bp): 6100
  Vector type: Mammalian Expression
  Selectable markers: Neomycin (select with G418)
Growth in bacteria
  Bacterial resistance: Ampicillin, 100 μg/mL
  Growth temperature: 37°C
  Growth strain: DH5alpha
  Copy number: High Copy
Gene/Insert
  Gene/Insert name: Gephyrin (alt name: GPHN)
  Species: R. norvegicus (rat)
  Insert size (bp): 1000
  Mutation: NIL
  GenBank ID: NM022865.3
  Entrez Gene: Gphn (a.k.a. Geph)
  Promoter: CMV
  Tag / fusion protein: 3xFLAG (N terminal on insert)
  Cloning method: Restriction Enzyme; 5′ cloning site HindIII (not destroyed); 3′ cloning site KpnI (not destroyed)
  Sequencing primers: 5′ T7; 3′ SP6
Terms and licenses: Academic/Nonprofit Terms; Industry Terms: Not Available to Industry
How to cite: pCR3-FLAG-Gephyrin GC was a gift from Shiva Tyagarajan (Addgene plasmid # 68818 ; http://n2t.net/addgene:68818 ; RRID:Addgene_68818)
