>Addgene plasmid #68818 | pCR3-FLAG-Gephyrin GC | addgene partial sequence | sequence record 122251 | CMV-F 5'-CGCAAATGGGCGGTAGGCGTG-3'
ACTAGAGAACCCACTGCTTACTGGCTTATCGAAATTAATACGACTCACTATAGGGAGACCCAAGCTTATG
GACTACAAGGACGACGACGACAAGGACTACAAGGACGACGACGACAAGGACTACAAGGACGACGACGACA
AGGGAGCAGGAGCGACCGAGGGAATGATCCTCACAAACCACGACCATCAAATCCGTGTCGGAGTCCTCAC
AGTGAGTGATAGCTGCTTCAGGAATCTTGCAGAAGACCGCAGTGGGATAAATCTAAAAGATCTCGTCCAG
GATCCTTCTTTGTTGGGTGGGACTATATCAGCATACAAGATAGTACCAGATGAAATAGAAGAAATCAAGG
AAACACTCATAGACTGGTGTGATGAGAAGGAACTTAATTTGATATTAACAACTGGCGGAACAGGGTTTGC
ACCACGAGATGTCACTCCAGAGGCCACAAAAGAAGTAATAGAACGGGAAGCGCCAGGGATGGCCCTGGCA
ATGCTGATGGGATCACTTAATGTTACACCTCTGGGCATGCTCTCTAGACCAGTGTGTGGAATAAGAGGGA
AAACTCTGATAATTAACCTGCCTGGTAGCAAGAAAGGATCTCAGGAATGCTTTCAGTTCATACTGCCAGC
TCTACCTCATGCCATTGACCTTTTACGTGATGCCATTGTAAAAGTAAAGGAGGTGCATGATGAACTTGAA
GATTTACCTTCCCCACCACCTCCTCTTTCTCCACCTCCTACAACTAGCCCACATAAGCAGACAGAAGACA
A
