>Addgene plasmid #68818 | pCR3-FLAG-Gephyrin GC | addgene partial sequence | sequence record 122841 | BGH-rev 5'-TAGAAGGCACAGTCGAGG-3'
ATAGGGCCCTCTAGATGCATGCTCGAGCGGCCGCCAGTGTGATGGATATCTGCAGAATTCCAGCACACTG
GCGGCCGTTACTAGTGGATCCGAGCTCGGTACCTCAAGACGTCAGAGGAAAAGGAGACATGCGATGTCTT
CTAGCCACCTTGGTGATATCTACAGCACTGTGACTGGCTCTTAGAATGTTCTCCTTGCTGCTGCACCTGG
ACTGGACTTTTGGTGTTGGACAAGAAGCTGTAGAGAGGCGAGATGTAGCCTGGGCACGGGGCGACTCTGA
AGGAGTAGTGCTAAGGGAGGCTGTGTCTCGTGGGAGCACCTGAACGCCACGAGAAATGATGGAGTCTGGA
ATCTTTGCAGCAAGAGCTGCTGCAGTAATATGTGATGAGGAACTATCTTCTGTCGAAGCTACGCCACTGT
CTTTCTTTTCTTCTTCCTCCTCTTCACACTGAACTCCTTTGTCTTCTGTCTGCTTATGTGGGCTAGTTGT
AGGAGGTGGAGAAAGAGGAGGTGGTGGGGAAGGTAAATCTTCAAGTTCATCATGCACCTCCTTTACTTTT
ACAATGGCATCACGTAAAAGGTCAATGGCATGAGGTAGAGCTGGCAGTATGAACTGAAAGCATTCCTGAG
ATCCTTTCTTGCTACCAGGCAGGTTAATTATCAGAGTTTTCCCTCTTATTCCACACACTGGTCTAGAGAG
CATGCCCAGAGGTGTAACATTAAGTGATCCCATCAGCATTGCCAGGGCCATCCCTGGCGCTTCCCGTTCT
ATTACTTCTTTTGTGGCCTCTGGAGTGACATCTCGTGGTGCAAACCCTGTTCCGCCAGTTGTTAATATCA
AATTAAGTTCCTTCTCATCACACCAGTCTATGAGTGTTTCCTTGATTTCTTCTATT
